Addgene plasmid #202070: pGEX-2T_E30_VP1
Purpose: Bacterial expression of VP1 protein from echovirus 30 (E30). Contains N-terminal GST-tag and C-terminal His6-tag.
Depositing lab: Vesa Hytönen. Depositing organization: Tampere University. Publication: Assessment of Enterovirus Antibodies during Early Childhood Using a Multiplex Immunoassay. Jouppila NVV, Lehtonen J, Seppala E, Puustinen L, Oikarinen S, Laitinen OH, Knip M, Hyoty H, Hytonen VP. Microbiol Spectr. 2023 Jun 15;11(3):e0535222. doi: 10.1128/spectrum.05352-22. Epub 2023 May 25. PubMed 37227147.
Backbone
  Vector backbone: pGEX-2T
  Backbone size w/o insert (bp): 4948
  Vector type: Bacterial Expression
Growth in bacteria
  Bacterial resistance: Ampicillin, 100 μg/mL
  Growth temperature: Room Temperature
  Growth strain: DH5alpha
  Copy number: High Copy
Gene/Insert
  Gene/Insert name: E30 VP1 protein with Histag
  Species: Synthetic
  Promoter: tac
  Tag / fusion protein: GST (N terminal on backbone); 6xHis-tag (C terminal on insert)
  Cloning method: Restriction Enzyme; 5′ cloning site BamHI (not destroyed); 3′ cloning site EcoRI (not destroyed)
  Sequencing primers: 5′ M13_pUC_rev_primer; 3′ pGEX_3_primer
Terms and licenses: Academic/Nonprofit Terms; Industry Terms: Not Available to Industry
Depositor comments: Insert cloned to plasmid with BamHI (5') and EcoRI (3') restriction
How to cite: pGEX-2T_E30_VP1 was a gift from Vesa Hytönen (Addgene plasmid # 202070 ; http://n2t.net/addgene:202070 ; RRID:Addgene_202070)
