[The description below was written by a language model from this plasmid's Addgene catalogue record and pLannotate feature annotations shown in this document.]
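Description:
pGEX-2T_E30_VP1 is a bacterial expression plasmid built on the pGEX-2T backbone for producing the VP1 capsid protein of echovirus 30 (E30) in E. coli as a doubly tagged fusion. It replicates from a high-copy ColE1/pMB1-type origin and is selected with ampicillin through the β-lactamase (AmpR) gene and its own promoter. The sequenced record is about 5.9 kb. It also shows backbone remnants typical of this vector family: short rop and bom fragments, a lac promoter/operator with a lacZα segment, and a small E. coli yciV-derived fragment spanning the origin of the map.

The expression cassette is driven by the tac promoter, a strong trp/lac hybrid, followed by a lac operator. The plasmid carries its own lacI gene with its promoter, so transcription is repressed until relieved by IPTG or lactose. Downstream lies the Schistosoma japonicum glutathione S-transferase coding sequence, which supplies the N-terminal GST tag. It is followed by the synthetic VP1 insert, cloned between BamHI and EcoRI sites that were both retained. The annotation software matches this insert to a fragment of the echovirus 30 (strain Bastianni) polyprotein. The protease-related text attached to that hit describes the whole polyprotein entry, not the VP1 region present here. The catalogue lists a C-terminal 6xHis tag on the insert, but the feature table does not annotate it separately.

Having GST and His6 at opposite ends allows affinity capture by either tag, and sequential purification can enrich for full-length product. The associated publication concerns a multiplex immunoassay for enterovirus antibodies in early childhood, which suggests the recombinant VP1 serves as an antigen for serological detection.
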