Features (pLannotate 1.2.2; 17 found; start..end, strand, type, name):
    181..209     +  promoter       tac promoter: strong E. coli promoter; hybrid between the trp and lac UV5 promoters
    217..233     +  protein_bind   lac operator: The lac repressor binds to the lac operator to inhibit transcription in E. coli. This inhibition can be relieved by adding lactose or isopropyl-β-D-thiogalactopyranoside (IPTG). lac repressor encoded by lacI
    256..909     +  CDS            GST26_SCHJA: Experimental evidence at protein level: Swiss-Prot protein existence level 1. GST isoenzymes appear to play a central role in the parasite detoxification system. Other functions are also suspected including a role in increasing the solubility of haematin in the parasite gut. From Schistosoma japonicum (Blood fluke).
    934..1809    +  CDS            POLG_EC30B (fragment): Experimental evidence at protein level: Swiss-Prot protein existence level 1. [Protease 3C]: Major viral protease that mediates proteolytic processing of the polyprotein (By similarity). Cleaves host EIF5B, contributing to host translation shutoff (By similarity). Cleaves also host PABPC1, contributing to host translation shutoff (By similarity). Cleaves host NLRP1, triggers host N-glycine-mediated degradation of the autoinhibitory NLRP1 N-terminal fragment (By similarity). From Echovirus 30 (strain Bastianni).
   1871..1910    +  CDS            rop (fragment): Rop protein, which maintains plasmids at low copy number; rop
   2012..2052    +  misc_feature   bom (fragment): basis of mobility region from pBR322
   2157..2261    +  promoter       AmpR promoter: bla
   2262..3122    +  CDS            AmpR: β-lactamase; bla; confers resistance to ampicillin, carbenicillin, and related antibiotics
   3293..3881    +  rep_origin     ori: high-copy-number ColE1/pMB1/pBR322/pUC origin of replication
   4067..4118    -  misc_feature   bom (fragment): basis of mobility region from pBR322
   4125..4202    +  promoter       lacI promoter: lacI
   4203..5285    +  CDS            lacI: lac repressor; lacI; The lac repressor binds to the lac operator to inhibit transcription in E. coli. This inhibition can be relieved by adding lactose or isopropyl-β-D-thiogalactopyranoside (IPTG).
   5298..5319    +  protein_bind   CAP binding site: CAP binding activates transcription in the presence of cAMP. E. coli catabolite activator protein
   5334..5364    +  promoter       lac promoter: promoter for the E. coli lac operon
   5372..5388    +  protein_bind   lac operator: The lac repressor binds to the lac operator to inhibit transcription in E. coli. This inhibition can be relieved by adding lactose or isopropyl-β-D-thiogalactopyranoside (IPTG). lac repressor encoded by lacI
   5408..5581    +  CDS            lacZα: LacZα fragment of β-galactosidase; lacZ fragment
   5845..105     -  CDS            yciV (fragment) (across the origin): RNAAM_ECOLI - Also known as trpH From Escherichia coli (strain K12).
>Addgene plasmid #202070 | pGEX-2T_E30_VP1 | addgene full sequence | sequence record 403316 | Addgene NGS Result
CTTATCGACTGCACGGTGCACCAATGCTTCTGGCGTCAGGCAGCCATCGGAAGCTGTGGTATGGCTGTGC
AGGTCGTAAATCACTGCATAATTCGTGTCGCTCAAGGCGCACTCCCGTTCTGGATAATGTTTTTTGCGCC
GACATCATAACGGTTCTGGCAAATATTCTGAAATGAGCTGTTGACAATTAATCATCGGCTCGTATAATGT
GTGGAATTGTGAGCGGATAACAATTTCACACAGGAAACAGTATTCATGTCCCCTATACTAGGTTATTGGA
AAATTAAGGGCCTTGTGCAACCCACTCGACTTCTTTTGGAATATCTTGAAGAAAAATATGAAGAGCATTT
GTATGAGCGCGATGAAGGTGATAAATGGCGAAACAAAAAGTTTGAATTGGGTTTGGAGTTTCCCAATCTT
CCTTATTATATTGATGGTGATGTTAAATTAACACAGTCTATGGCCATCATACGTTATATAGCTGACAAGC
ACAACATGTTGGGTGGTTGTCCAAAAGAGCGTGCAGAGATTTCAATGCTTGAAGGAGCGGTTTTGGATAT
TAGATACGGTGTTTCGAGAATTGCATATAGTAAAGACTTTGAAACTCTCAAAGTTGATTTTCTTAGCAAG
CTACCTGAAATGCTGAAAATGTTCGAAGATCGTTTATGTCATAAAACATATTTAAATGGTGATCATGTAA
CCCATCCTGACTTCATGTTGTATGACGCTCTTGATGTTGTTTTATACATGGACCCAATGTGCCTGGATGC
GTTCCCAAAATTAGTTTGTTTTAAAAAACGTATTGAAGCTATCCCACAAATTGATAAGTACTTGAAATCC
AGCAAGTATATAGCATGGCCTTTGCAGGGCTGGCAAGCCACGTTTGGTGGTGGCGACCATCCTCCAAAAT
CGGATCTGGTTCCGCGTGGATCCAATGACCCTGAAAGTGCACTCAACAGGGCAGTGGGCAGGGTGGCTGA
CACTATAGCCAGTGGACCCGTTAACACTGAGCAAATTCCTGCTTTAACAGCAGTGGAGACAGGGCACACA
TCACAAGTGGTACCGAGTGACACAATGCAGACACGACACGTGGTCAACTACCACACCAGATCAGAGTCAT
CAATAGAGAACTTTATGGGTAGAGCAGCATGTGTGTACATCGCTCAGTACGCCACAGAGAAGGTCAACGA
TGAGTTAGACAGGTACACCAACTGGGAAATAACAACCAGACAAGTAGCACAGTTGAGGCGGAAACTGGAA
ATGTTCACATACATGAGGTTTGACCTTGAGGTCACGTTTGTTATCACCAGTTCCCAGCGCACTTCAACCA
CATACGCATCGGACTCCCCTCCACTAACGCACCAAGTGATGTATGTACCACCAGGAGGCCCAATTCCTAG
AAGTTATGAAGATTTTGCCTGGCAGACATCCACTAACCCAAGTGTGTTCTGGACAGAAGGCAATGCCCCT
CCCAGGATGTCGATACCATTCATGAGTGTTGGTAACGCATATTGCAACTTTTATGATGGATGGTCTCATT
TCAGCCAGAGCGGTGTGTACGGATACACTACTTTGAACAACATGGGACACCTGTATTTTAGACATGTGAA
CAAATCAACTGCATATCCAGTTAACAGTGTTGCCCGCGTCTATTTTAAGCCCAAGCACGTGAAGGCATGG
GTGCCTCGTGCGCCACGCTTGTGCCCATATCTGTATGCAAGAAATGTCAACTTTGATGTGCAAGGGGTAA
CCGAATCTCGGGGCAAAATTACCCTTGACCGATCAACTCACAATCCTTTGTCAAACACTCCCGGGCACCA
TCATCACCACCATCCCGGGTAATAGGAATTCATCGTGACTGACTGACGATCTGCCTCGCGCGTTTCGGTG
ATGACGGTGAAAACCTCTGACACATGCAGCTCCCGGAGACGGTCACAGCTTGTCTGTAAGCGGATGCCGG
GAGCAGACAAGCCCGTCAGGGCGCGTCAGCGGGTGTTGGCGGGTGTCGGGGCGCAGCCATGACCCAGTCA
CGTAGCGATAGCGGAGTGTATAATTCTTGAAGACGAAAGGGCCTCGTGATACGCCTATTTTTATAGGTTA
ATGTCATGATAATAATGGTTTCTTAGACGTCAGGTGGCACTTTTCGGGGAAATGTGCGCGGAACCCCTAT
TTGTTTATTTTTCTAAATACATTCAAATATGTATCCGCTCATGAGACAATAACCCTGATAAATGCTTCAA
TAATATTGAAAAAGGAAGAGTATGAGTATTCAACATTTCCGTGTCGCCCTTATTCCCTTTTTTGCGGCAT
TTTGCCTTCCTGTTTTTGCTCACCCAGAAACGCTGGTGAAAGTAAAAGATGCTGAAGATCAGTTGGGTGC
ACGAGTGGGTTACATCGAACTGGATCTCAACAGCGGTAAGATCCTTGAGAGTTTTCGCCCCGAAGAACGT
TTTCCAATGATGAGCACTTTTAAAGTTCTGCTATGTGGCGCGGTATTATCCCGTGTTGACGCCGGGCAAG
AGCAACTCGGTCGCCGCATACACTATTCTCAGAATGACTTGGTTGAGTACTCACCAGTCACAGAAAAGCA
TCTTACGGATGGCATGACAGTAAGAGAATTATGCAGTGCTGCCATAACCATGAGTGATAACACTGCGGCC
AACTTACTTCTGACAACGATCGGAGGACCGAAGGAGCTAACCGCTTTTTTGCACAACATGGGGGATCATG
TAACTCGCCTTGATCGTTGGGAACCGGAGCTGAATGAAGCCATACCAAACGACGAGCGTGACACCACGAT
GCCTGCAGCAATGGCAACAACGTTGCGCAAACTATTAACTGGCGAACTACTTACTCTAGCTTCCCGGCAA
CAATTAATAGACTGGATGGAGGCGGATAAAGTTGCAGGACCACTTCTGCGCTCGGCCCTTCCGGCTGGCT
GGTTTATTGCTGATAAATCTGGAGCCGGTGAGCGTGGGTCTCGCGGTATCATTGCAGCACTGGGGCCAGA
TGGTAAGCCCTCCCGTATCGTAGTTATCTACACGACGGGGAGTCAGGCAACTATGGATGAACGAAATAGA
CAGATCGCTGAGATAGGTGCCTCACTGATTAAGCATTGGTAACTGTCAGACCAAGTTTACTCATATATAC
TTTAGATTGATTTAAAACTTCATTTTTAATTTAAAAGGATCTAGGTGAAGATCCTTTTTGATAATCTCAT
GACCAAAATCCCTTAACGTGAGTTTTCGTTCCACTGAGCGTCAGACCCCGTAGAAAAGATCAAAGGATCT
TCTTGAGATCCTTTTTTTCTGCGCGTAATCTGCTGCTTGCAAACAAAAAAACCACCGCTACCAGCGGTGG
TTTGTTTGCCGGATCAAGAGCTACCAACTCTTTTTCCGAAGGTAACTGGCTTCAGCAGAGCGCAGATACC
AAATACTGTCCTTCTAGTGTAGCCGTAGTTAGGCCACCACTTCAAGAACTCTGTAGCACCGCCTACATAC
CTCGCTCTGCTAATCCTGTTACCAGTGGCTGCTGCCAGTGGCGATAAGTCGTGTCTTACCGGGTTGGACT
CAAGACGATAGTTACCGGATAAGGCGCAGCGGTCGGGCTGAACGGGGGGTTCGTGCACACAGCCCAGCTT
GGAGCGAACGACCTACACCGAACTGAGATACCTACAGCGTGAGCTATGAGAAAGCGCCACGCTTCCCGAA
GGGAGAAAGGCGGACAGGTATCCGGTAAGCGGCAGGGTCGGAACAGGAGAGCGCACGAGGGAGCTTCCAG
GGGGAAACGCCTGGTATCTTTATAGTCCTGTCGGGTTTCGCCACCTCTGACTTGAGCGTCGATTTTTGTG
ATGCTCGTCAGGGGGGCGGAGCCTATGGAAAAACGCCAGCAACGCGGCCTTTTTACGGTTCCTGGCCTTT
TGCTGGCCTTTTGCTCACATGTTCTTTCCTGCGTTATCCCCTGATTCTGTGGATAACCGTATTACCGCCT
TTGAGTGAGCTGATACCGCTCGCCGCAGCCGAACGACCGAGCGCAGCGAGTCAGTGAGCGAGGAAGCGGA
AGAGCGCCTGATGCGGTATTTTCTCCTTACGCATCTGTGCGGTATTTCACACCGCATAAATTCCGACACC
ATCGAATGGCGCAAAACCTTTCGCGGTATGGCATGATAGCGCCCGGAAGAGAGTCAATTCAGGGTGGTGA
ATGTGAAACCAGTAACGTTATACGATGTCGCAGAGTATGCCGGTGTCTCTTATCAGACCGTTTCCCGCGT
GGTGAACCAGGCCAGCCACGTTTCTGCGAAAACGCGGGAAAAAGTGGAAGCGGCGATGGCGGAGCTGAAT
TACATTCCCAACCGCGTGGCACAACAACTGGCGGGCAAACAGTCGTTGCTGATTGGCGTTGCCACCTCCA
GTCTGGCCCTGCACGCGCCGTCGCAAATTGTCGCGGCGATTAAATCTCGCGCCGATCAACTGGGTGCCAG
CGTGGTGGTGTCGATGGTAGAACGAAGCGGCGTCGAAGCCTGTAAAGCGGCGGTGCACAATCTTCTCGCG
CAACGCGTCAGTGGGCTGATCATTAACTATCCGCTGGATGACCAGGATGCCATTGCTGTGGAAGCTGCCT
GCACTAATGTTCCGGCGTTATTTCTTGATGTCTCTGACCAGACACCCATCAACAGTATTATTTTCTCCCA
TGAAGACGGTACGCGACTGGGCGTGGAGCATCTGGTCGCATTGGGTCACCAGCAAATCGCGCTGTTAGCG
GGCCCATTAAGTTCTGTCTCGGCGCGTCTGCGTCTGGCTGGCTGGCATAAATATCTCACTCGCAATCAAA
TTCAGCCGATAGCGGAACGGGAAGGCGACTGGAGTGCCATGTCCGGTTTTCAACAAACCATGCAAATGCT
GAATGAGGGCATCGTTCCCACTGCGATGCTGGTTGCCAACGATCAGATGGCGCTGGGCGCAATGCGCGCC
ATTACCGAGTCCGGGCTGCGCGTTGGTGCGGATATCTCGGTAGTGGGATACGACGATACCGAAGACAGCT
CATGTTATATCCCGCCGTTAACCACCATCAAACAGGATTTTCGCCTGCTGGGGCAAACCAGCGTGGACCG
CTTGCTGCAACTCTCTCAGGGCCAGGCGGTGAAGGGCAATCAGCTGTTGCCCGTCTCACTGGTGAAAAGA
AAAACCACCCTGGCGCCCAATACGCAAACCGCCTCTCCCCGCGCGTTGGCCGATTCATTAATGCAGCTGG
CACGACAGGTTTCCCGACTGGAAAGCGGGCAGTGAGCGCAACGCAATTAATGTAAGTTAGCTCACTCATT
AGGCACCCCAGGCTTTACACTTTATGCTTCCGGCTCGTATGTTGTGTGGAATTGTGAGCGGATAACAATT
TCACACAGGAAACAGCTATGACCATGATTACGGATTCACTGGCCGTCGTTTTACAACGTCGTGACTGGGA
AAACCCTGGCGTTACCCAACTTAATCGCCTTGCAGCACATCCCCCTTTCGCCAGCTGGCGTAATAGCGAA
GAGGCCCGCACCGATCGCCCTTCCCAACAGTTGCGCAGCCTGAATGGCGAATGGCGCTTTGCCTGGTTTC
CGGCACCAGAAGCGGTGCCGGAAAGCTGGCTGGAGTGCGATCTTCCTGAGGCCGATACTGTCGTCGTCCC
CTCAAACTGGCAGATGCACGGTTACGATGCGCCCATCTACACCAACGTGACCTATCCCATTACGGTCAAT
CCGCCGTTTGTTCCCACGGAGAATCCGACGGGTTGTTACTCGCTCACATTTAATGTTGATGAAAGCTGGC
TACAGGAAGGCCAGACGCGAATTATTTTTGATGGCGTTGGAATTAG
